>Addgene plasmid #178231 | pLKO_AU1.Ollas.S_mCherry-NLS | addgene full sequence | sequence record 352782 | Addgene NGS Result
TTTGATTTATAAGGGATTTTGCCGATTTCGGCCTATTGGTTAAAAAATGAGCTGATTTAACAAAAATTTA
ACGCGAATTTTAACAAAATATTAACGCTTACAATTTAGGTGGCACTTTTCGGGGAAATGTGCGCGGAACC
CCTATTTGTTTATTTTTCTAAATACATTCAAATATGTATCCGCTCATGAGACAATAACCCTGATAAATGC
TTCAATAATATTGAAAAAGGAAGAGTATGAGTATTCAACATTTCCGTGTCGCCCTTATTCCCTTTTTTGC
GGCATTTTGCCTTCCTGTTTTTGCTCACCCAGAAACGCTGGTGAAAGTAAAAGATGCTGAAGATCAGTTG
GGTGCACGAGTGGGTTACATCGAACTGGATCTCAACAGCGGTAAGATCCTTGAGAGTTTTCGCCCCGAAG
AACGTTTTCCAATGATGAGCACTTTTAAAGTTCTGCTATGTGGCGCGGTATTATCCCGTATTGACGCCGG
GCAAGAGCAACTCGGTCGCCGCATACACTATTCTCAGAATGACTTGGTTGAGTACTCACCAGTCACAGAA
AAGCATCTTACGGATGGCATGACAGTAAGAGAATTATGCAGTGCTGCCATAACCATGAGTGATAACACTG
CGGCCAACTTACTTCTGACAACGATCGGAGGACCGAAGGAGCTAACCGCTTTTTTGCACAACATGGGGGA
TCATGTAACTCGCCTTGATCGTTGGGAACCGGAGCTGAATGAAGCCATACCAAACGACGAGCGTGACACC
ACGATGCCTGTAGCAATGGCAACAACGTTGCGCAAACTATTAACTGGCGAACTACTTACTCTAGCTTCCC
GGCAACAATTAATAGACTGGATGGAGGCGGATAAAGTTGCAGGACCACTTCTGCGCTCGGCCCTTCCGGC
TGGCTGGTTTATTGCTGATAAATCTGGAGCCGGTGAGCGTGGGTCTCGCGGTATCATTGCAGCACTGGGG
CCAGATGGTAAGCCCTCCCGTATCGTAGTTATCTACACGACGGGGAGTCAGGCAACTATGGATGAACGAA
ATAGACAGATCGCTGAGATAGGTGCCTCACTGATTAAGCATTGGTAACTGTCAGACCAAGTTTACTCATA
TATACTTTAGATTGATTTAAAACTTCATTTTTAATTTAAAAGGATCTAGGTGAAGATCCTTTTTGATAAT
CTCATGACCAAAATCCCTTAACGTGAGTTTTCGTTCCACTGAGCGTCAGACCCCGTAGAAAAGATCAAAG
GATCTTCTTGAGATCCTTTTTTTCTGCGCGTAATCTGCTGCTTGCAAACAAAAAAACCACCGCTACCAGC
GGTGGTTTGTTTGCCGGATCAAGAGCTACCAACTCTTTTTCCGAAGGTAACTGGCTTCAGCAGAGCGCAG
ATACCAAATACTGTTCTTCTAGTGTAGCCGTAGTTAGGCCACCACTTCAAGAACTCTGTAGCACCGCCTA
CATACCTCGCTCTGCTAATCCTGTTACCAGTGGCTGCTGCCAGTGGCGATAAGTCGTGTCTTACCGGGTT
GGACTCAAGACGATAGTTACCGGATAAGGCGCAGCGGTCGGGCTGAACGGGGGGTTCGTGCACACAGCCC
AGCTTGGAGCGAACGACCTACACCGAACTGAGATACCTACAGCGTGAGCTATGAGAAAGCGCCACGCTTC
CCGAAGGGAGAAAGGCGGACAGGTATCCGGTAAGCGGCAGGGTCGGAACAGGAGAGCGCACGAGGGAGCT
TCCAGGGGGAAACGCCTGGTATCTTTATAGTCCTGTCGGGTTTCGCCACCTCTGACTTGAGCGTCGATTT
TTGTGATGCTCGTCAGGGGGGCGGAGCCTATGGAAAAACGCCAGCAACGCGGCCTTTTTACGGTTCCTGG
CCTTTTGCTGGCCTTTTGCTCACATGTTCTTTCCTGCGTTATCCCCTGATTCTGTGGATAACCGTATTAC
CGCCTTTGAGTGAGCTGATACCGCTCGCCGCAGCCGAACGACCGAGCGCAGCGAGTCAGTGAGCGAGGAA
GCGGAAGAGCGCCCAATACGCAAACCGCCTCTCCCCGCGCGTTGGCCGATTCATTAATGCAGCTGGCACG
ACAGGTTTCCCGACTGGAAAGCGGGCAGTGAGCGCAACGCAATTAATGTGAGTTAGCTCACTCATTAGGC
ACCCCAGGCTTTACACTTTATGCTTCCGGCTCGTATGTTGTGTGGAATTGTGAGCGGATAACAATTTCAC
ACAGGAAACAGCTATGACCATGATTACGCCAAGCGCGCAATTAACCCTCACTAAAGGGAACAAAAGCTGG
AGCTGCAAGCTTAATGTAGTCTTATGCAATACTCTTGTAGTCTTGCAACATGGTAACGATGAGTTAGCAA
CATGCCTTACAAGGAGAGAAAAAGCACCGTGCATGGCGATTGGTGGAAGTAAGGTGGTACGATCGTGCCT
TATTAGGAAGGCAACAGACGGGTCTGACATGGATTGGACGAACCACTGAATTGCCGCATTGCAGAGATAT
TGTATTTAAGTGCCTAGCTCGATACATAAACGGGTCTCTCTGGTTAGACCAGATCTGAGCCTGGGAGCTC
TCTGGCTAACTAGGGAACCCACTGCTTAAGCCTCAATAAAGCTTGCCTTGAGTGCTTCAAGTAGTGTGTG
CCCGTCTGTTGTGTGACTCTGGTAACTAGAGATCCCTCAGACCCTTTTAGTCAGTGTGGAAAATCTCTAG
CAGTGGCGCCCGAACAGGGACTTGAAAGCGAAAGGGAAACCAGAGGAGCTCTCTCGACGCAGGACTCGGC
TTGCTGAAGCGCGCACGGCAAGAGGCGAGGGGCGGCGACTGGTGAGTACGCCAAAAATTTTGACTAGCGG
AGGCTAGAAGGAGAGAGATGGGTGCGAGAGCGTCAGTATTAAGCGGGGGAGAATTAGATCGCGATGGGAA
AAAATTCGGTTAAGGCCAGGGGGAAAGAAAAAATATAAATTAAAACATATAGTATGGGCAAGCAGGGAGC
TAGAACGATTCGCAGTTAATCCTGGCCTGTTAGAAACATCAGAAGGCTGTAGACAAATACTGGGACAGCT
ACAACCATCCCTTCAGACAGGATCAGAAGAACTTAGATCATTATATAATACAGTAGCAACCCTCTATTGT
GTGCATCAAAGGATAGAGATAAAAGACACCAAGGAAGCTTTAGACAAGATAGAGGAAGAGCAAAACAAAA
GTAAGACCACCGCACAGCAAGCGGCCGCTGATCTTCAGACCTGGAGGAGGAGATATGAGGGACAATTGGA
GAAGTGAATTATATAAATATAAAGTAGTAAAAATTGAACCATTAGGAGTAGCACCCACCAAGGCAAAGAG
AAGAGTGGTGCAGAGAGAAAAAAGAGCAGTGGGAATAGGAGCTTTGTTCCTTGGGTTCTTGGGAGCAGCA
GGAAGCACTATGGGCGCAGCGTCAATGACGCTGACGGTACAGGCCAGACAATTATTGTCTGGTATAGTGC
AGCAGCAGAACAATTTGCTGAGGGCTATTGAGGCGCAACAGCATCTGTTGCAACTCACAGTCTGGGGCAT
CAAGCAGCTCCAGGCAAGAATCCTGGCTGTGGAAAGATACCTAAAGGATCAACAGCTCCTGGGGATTTGG
GGTTGCTCTGGAAAACTCATTTGCACCACTGCTGTGCCTTGGAATGCTAGTTGGAGTAATAAATCTCTGG
AACAGATTTGGAATCACACGACCTGGATGGAGTGGGACAGAGAAATTAACAATTACACAAGCTTAATACA
CTCCTTAATTGAAGAATCGCAAAACCAGCAAGAAAAGAATGAACAAGAATTATTGGAATTAGATAAATGG
GCAAGTTTGTGGAATTGGTTTAACATAACAAATTGGCTGTGGTATATAAAATTATTCATAATGATAGTAG
GAGGCTTGGTAGGTTTAAGAATAGTTTTTGCTGTACTTTCTATAGTGAATAGAGTTAGGCAGGGATATTC
ACCATTATCGTTTCAGACCCACCTCCCAACCCCGAGGGGACCCGACAGGCCCGAAGGAATAGAAGAAGAA
GGTGGAGAGAGAGACAGAGACAGATCCATTCGATTAGTGAACGGATCTCGACGGTATCGATCACGAGACT
AGTATCGAGCGGCCGCCCCCTTCACCGAGGGCCTATTTCCCATGATTCCTTCATATTTGCATATACGATA
CAAGGCTGTTAGAGAGATAATTGGAATTAATTTGACTGTAAACACAAAGATATTAGTACAAAATACGTGA
CGTAGAAAGTAATAATTTCTTGGGTAGTTTGCAGTTTTAAAATTATGTTTTAAAATGGACTATCATATGC
TTACCGTAACTTGAAAGTATTTCGATTTCTTGGCTTTATATATCTTGTGGAAAGGACGAAACACCGGGTC
TTCGAGAAGACCTGTTTTAGAGCTAGAAATAGCAAGTTAAAATAAGGCTAGTCCGTTATCAACTTGAAAA
AGTGGCACCGAGTCGGTGCTTTTTTTAATTCTCGACCTCGAGACAAATGGCAGTATTCATCCACAATTTT
AAAAGAAAAGGGGGGATTGGGGGGTACAGTGCAGGGGAAAGAATAGTAGACATAATAGCAACAGACATAC
AAACTAAAGAATTACAAAAACAAATTACAAAAATTCAAAATTTTCGGGTTTATTACAGGGACAGCAGAGA
TCCACTTTGGCCGCGGCTCGAGGCGATAAGCTTTGCAAAGATGGATAAAGTTTTAAACAGAGAGGAATCT
TTGCAGCTAATGGACCTTCTAGGTCTTGAAAGGAGTGGGAATTGGCTCCGGTGCCCGTCAGTGGGCAGAG
CGCACATCGCCCACAGTCCCCGAGAAGTTGGGGGGAGGGGTCGGCAATTGAACCGGTGCCTAGAGAAGGT
GGCGCGGGGTAAACTGGGAAAGTGATGTCGTGTACTGGCTCCGCCTTTTTCCCGAGGGTGGGGGAGAACC
GTATATAAGTGCAGTAGTCGCCGTGAACGTTCTTTTTCGCAACGGGTTTGCCGCCAGAACACAGGTAAGT
GCCGTGTGTGGTTCCCGCGGGCCTGGCCTCTTTACGGGTTATGGCCCTTGCGTGCCTTGAATTACTTCCA
CCTGGCTGCAGTACGTGATTCTTGATCCCGAGCTTCGGGTTGGAAGTGGGTGGGAGAGTTCGAGGCCTTG
CGCTTAAGGAGCCCCTTCGCCTCGTGCTTGAGTTGAGGCCTGGCCTGGGCGCTGGGGCCGCCGCGTGCGA
ATCTGGTGGCACCTTCGCGCCTGTCTCGCTGCTTTCGATAAGTCTCTAGCCATTTAAAATTTTTGATGAC
CTGCTGCGACGCTTTTTTTCTGGCAAGATAGTCTTGTAAATGCGGGCCAAGATCTGCACACTGGTATTTC
GGTTTTTGGGGCCGCGGGCGGCGACGGGGCCCGTGCGTCCCAGCGCACATGTTCGGCGAGGCGGGGCCTG
CGAGCGCGGCCACCGAGAATCGGACGGGGGTAGTCTCAAGCTGGCCGGCCTGCTCTGGTGCCTGGCCTCG
CGCCGCCGTGTATCGCCCCGCCCTGGGCGGCAAGGCTGGCCCGGTCGGCACCAGTTGCGTGAGCGGAAAG
ATGGCCGCTTCCCGGCCCTGCTGCAGGGAGCTCAAAATGGAGGACGCGGCGCTCGGGAGAGCGGGCGGGT
GAGTCACCCACACAAAGGAAAAGGGCCTTTCCGTCCTCAGCCGTCGCTTCATGTGACTCCACGGAGTACC
GGGCGCCGTCCAGGCACCTCGATTAGTTCTCGAGCTTTTGGAGTACGTCGTCTTTAGGTTGGGGGGAGGG
GTTTTATGCGATGGAGTTTCCCCACACTGAGTGGGTGGAGACTGAAGTTAGGCCAGCTTGGCACTTGATG
TAATTCTCCTTGGAATTTGCCCTTTTTGAGTTTGGATCTTGGTTCATTCTCAAGCCTCAGACAGTGGTTC
AAAGTTTTTTTCTTCCATTTCAGGTGTCGTGAGGAATTCTGCAGTCGATCGACGGTACCGCGGGCCCGGG
ATCCACGGTCGCCACCATGGGCGACACCTATCGGTACATTGGAGGAGGCGGGGGAGGGAGCGGCTTCGCC
AACGAGCTGGGCCCCAGGCTGATGGGCAAGTGCGGAGGAGGCGGGGGAGGGAAGGAGACCGCCGCCGCCA
AGTTCGAGAGGCAGCACATGGACAGCGGCATGCTGATGGTGAGCAAGGGCGAGGAGGATAACATGGCCAT
CATCAAGGAGTTCATGCGCTTCAAGGTGCACATGGAGGGCTCCGTGAACGGCCACGAGTTCGAGATCGAG
GGCGAGGGCGAGGGCCGCCCCTACGAGGGCACCCAGACCGCCAAGCTGAAGGTGACCAAGGGTGGCCCCC
TGCCCTTCGCCTGGGACATCCTGTCCCCTCAGTTCATGTACGGCTCCAAGGCCTACGTGAAGCACCCCGC
CGACATCCCCGACTACTTGAAGCTGTCCTTCCCCGAGGGCTTCAAGTGGGAGCGCGTGATGAACTTCGAG
GACGGCGGCGTGGTGACCGTGACCCAGGACTCCTCCCTGCAGGACGGCGAGTTCATCTACAAGGTGAAGC
TGCGCGGCACCAACTTCCCCTCCGACGGCCCCGTAATGCAGAAGAAGACCATGGGCTGGGAGGCCTCCTC
CGAGCGGATGTACCCCGAGGACGGCGCCCTGAAGGGCGAGATCAAGCAGAGGCTGAAGCTGAAGGACGGC
GGCCACTACGACGCTGAGGTCAAGACCACCTACAAGGCCAAGAAGCCCGTGCAGCTGCCCGGCGCCTACA
ACGTCAACATCAAGTTGGACATCACCTCCCACAACGAGGACTACACCATCGTGGAACAGTACGAACGCGC
CGAGGGCCGCCACTCCACCGGCGGCATGGACGAGCTGTACAAGAAACGGCCAGCCGAGGATATGGAGGAA
GAACAAGCCTTTAAACGATCTCGATAAAGCGGCCGCGTCGACAATCAACCTCTGGATTACAAAATTTGTG
AAAGATTGACTGGTATTCTTAACTATGTTGCTCCTTTTACGCTATGTGGATACGCTGCTTTAATGCCTTT
GTATCATGCTATTGCTTCCCGTATGGCTTTCATTTTCTCCTCCTTGTATAAATCCTGGTTGCTGTCTCTT
TATGAGGAGTTGTGGCCCGTTGTCAGGCAACGTGGCGTGGTGTGCACTGTGTTTGCTGACGCAACCCCCA
CTGGTTGGGGCATTGCCACCACCTGTCAGCTCCTTTCCGGGACTTTCGCTTTCCCCCTCCCTATTGCCAC
GGCGGAACTCATCGCCGCCTGCCTTGCCCGCTGCTGGACAGGGGCTCGGCTGTTGGGCACTGACAATTCC
GTGGTGTTGTCGGGGAAGCTGACGTCCTTTCCATGGCTGCTCGCCTGTGTTGCCACCTGGATTCTGCGCG
GGACGTCCTTCTGCTACGTCCCTTCGGCCCTCAATCCAGCGGACCTTCCTTCCCGCGGCCTGCTGCCGGC
TCTGCGGCCTCTTCCGCATCTTCGCCTTCGCCCTCAGACGAGTCGGATCTCCCTTTGGGCCGCCTCCCCG
CCTGGGTACCTTTAAGACCAATGACTTACAAGGCAGCTGTAGATCTTAGCCACTTTTTAAAAGAAAAGGG
GGGACTGGAAGGGCTAATTCACTCCCAACGAAGATAAGATCTGCTTTTTGCTTGTACTGGGTCTCTCTGG
TTAGACCAGATCTGAGCCTGGGAGCTCTCTGGCTAACTAGGGAACCCACTGCTTAAGCCTCAATAAAGCT
TGCCTTGAGTGCTTCAAGTAGTGTGTGCCCGTCTGTTGTGTGACTCTGGTAACTAGAGATCCCTCAGACC
CTTTTAGTCAGTGTGGAAAATCTCTAGCAGTAGTAGTTCATGTCATCTTATTATTCAGTATTTATAACTT
GCAAAGAAATGAATATCAGAGAGTGAGAGGAACTTGTTTATTGCAGCTTATAATGGTTACAAATAAAGCA
ATAGCATCACAAATTTCACAAATAAAGCATTTTTTTCACTGCATTCTAGTTGTGGTTTGTCCAAACTCAT
CAATGTATCTTATCATGTCTGGCTCTAGCTATCCCGCCCCTAACTCCGCCCATCCCGCCCCTAACTCCGC
CCAGTTCCGCCCATTCTCCGCCCCATGGCTGACTAATTTTTTTTATTTATGCAGAGGCCGAGGCCGCCTC
GGCCTCTGAGCTATTCCAGAAGTAGTGAGGAGGCTTTTTTGGAGGCCTAGGGACGTACCCAATTCGCCCT
ATAGTGAGTCGTATTACGCGCGCTCACTGGCCGTCGTTTTACAACGTCGTGACTGGGAAAACCCTGGCGT
TACCCAACTTAATCGCCTTGCAGCACATCCCCCTTTCGCCAGCTGGCGTAATAGCGAAGAGGCCCGCACC
GATCGCCCTTCCCAACAGTTGCGCAGCCTGAATGGCGAATGGG
[124 nt withheld, positions 8444-8567]
C
[91 nt withheld, positions 8569-8659]
A
[49 nt withheld, positions 8661-8709]
CCTTTGACGTTGGAGTCCACGTTCTTT
[37 nt withheld, positions 8737-8773]
ACCCTATCTCGGTCTATTCT
Features (pLannotate 1.2.2; 29 found; start..end, strand, type, name):
    132..236     +  promoter       AmpR promoter: bla
    237..1097    +  CDS            AmpR: β-lactamase; bla; confers resistance to ampicillin, carbenicillin, and related antibiotics
   1268..1856    +  rep_origin     ori: high-copy-number ColE1/pMB1/pBR322/pUC origin of replication
   2039..2131    +  CDS            lacI (fragment): lac repressor; lacI; The lac repressor binds to the lac operator to inhibit transcription in E. coli. This inhibition can be relieved by adding lactose or isopropyl-β-D-thiogalactopyranoside (IPTG).
   2144..2165    +  protein_bind   CAP binding site: CAP binding activates transcription in the presence of cAMP. E. coli catabolite activator protein
   2180..2210    +  promoter       lac promoter: promoter for the E. coli lac operon
   2218..2234    +  protein_bind   lac operator: The lac repressor binds to the lac operator to inhibit transcription in E. coli. This inhibition can be relieved by adding lactose or isopropyl-β-D-thiogalactopyranoside (IPTG). lac repressor encoded by lacI
   2279..2297    +  promoter       T3 promoter: promoter for bacteriophage T3 RNA polymerase
   2325..2551    +  promoter       RSV promoter: Rous sarcoma virus enhancer/promoter
   2552..2732    +  LTR            5' LTR (truncated): truncated 5' long terminal repeat (LTR) from HIV-1
   2779..2904    +  misc_feature   HIV-1 Ψ: packaging signal of human immunodeficiency virus type 1
   2888..3251    +  CDS            HIV-1 gag (fragment): gag protein from human immunodeficiency virus 1; gag
   3397..3630    +  misc_feature   RRE: The Rev response element (RRE) of HIV-1 allows for Rev-dependent mRNA export from the nucleus to the cytoplasm.
   4007..4107    +  CDS            Rev (fragment): human immunodeficiency virus 1 (HIV-1) Rev protein; rev; enhances nuclear export of unspliced and incompletely spliced viral mRNAs
   4157..4397    +  promoter       U6 promoter: RNA polymerase III promoter for human U6 snRNA
   4424..4499    +  misc_RNA       gRNA scaffold: guide RNA scaffold for the Streptococcus pyogenes CRISPR/Cas9 system
   4547..4664    +  misc_feature   cPPT/CTS: central polypurine tract and central termination sequence of HIV-1
   4731..4797    +  CDS            small t antigen (fragment): SV40 (simian virus 40) small t antigen
   4804..5982    +  promoter       EF-1α promoter: strong constitutive promoter for human elongation factor EF-1α
   5999..6024    +  misc_feature   MCS (fragment): multiple cloning site
   6196..6903    +  CDS            mCherry: mCherry is a basic (constitutively fluorescent) red fluorescent protein published in 2004, derived from Discosoma sp.. It is reported to be a very rapidly-maturing monomer with low acid sensitivity.
   6973..7561    +  misc_feature   WPRE: woodchuck hepatitis virus posttranscriptional regulatory element
   7566..7703    +  CDS            nef (fragment): NEF_HV1LA - Experimental evidence at protein level: Swiss-Prot protein existence level 1. Extracellular Nef protein targets CD4(+) T-lymphocytes for apoptosis by interacting with CXCR4 surface receptors. From Human immunodeficiency virus type 1 group M subtype B (isolate Lai) (HIV-1).
   7689..7869    +  LTR            5' LTR (truncated): truncated 5' long terminal repeat (LTR) from HIV-1
   7941..8062    +  polyA_signal   SV40 poly(A) signal: SV40 polyadenylation signal
   8102..8237    +  rep_origin     SV40 ori: SV40 origin of replication
   8258..8276    -  promoter       T7 promoter: promoter for bacteriophage T7 RNA polymerase
   8284..8439    +  CDS            lacZα (fragment): LacZα fragment of β-galactosidase; lacZ fragment
   8444..79      +  rep_origin     f1 ori (across the origin) (sequence partly withheld): f1 bacteriophage origin of replication; arrow indicates direction of (+) strand synthesis
