[The description below was written by a language model from this plasmid's Addgene catalogue record and pLannotate feature annotations shown in this document.]
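Description:
pLKO_AU1.Ollas.S_mCherry-NLS is a lentiviral transfer plasmid on a pLKO backbone that combines an sgRNA expression cassette with a nuclear "protein barcode" (nPC) reporter, so that CRISPR-perturbed cells can be tracked by detecting the barcode protein. In bacteria it is maintained through a high-copy ColE1/pUC-type origin and selected with ampicillin (β-lactamase). An f1 origin and remnants of a lac/lacZα cloning region with T3 and T7 promoters are also annotated in the backbone.

The viral portion has an RSV promoter driving a truncated HIV-1 5' LTR, followed by the Ψ packaging signal with adjoining gag fragment, the RRE for Rev-dependent export, a cPPT/CTS, a WPRE and a truncated 3' LTR, with an SV40 poly(A) signal and SV40 origin downstream. This layout is typical of third-generation vectors that need packaging functions supplied in trans. Within the provirus, a human U6 (Pol III) promoter sits upstream of the S. pyogenes Cas9 guide RNA scaffold, forming the site into which an sgRNA spacer is cloned. No Cas9 coding sequence is annotated, so the nuclease would have to come from elsewhere.

A separate EF-1α promoter drives mCherry carrying an N-terminal combination of three epitope tags (AU1, OLLAS and S tag) and a C-terminal nuclear localization signal. The tags and NLS are described in the catalogue entry but not individually annotated in the feature table. The particular epitope combination acts as an antibody-detectable barcode concentrated in the nucleus. According to the record, this allows vector and cell tracking and spatial readout of CRISPR screens, with different tag combinations presumably marking different guides.
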