Addgene plasmid #178231: pLKO_AU1.Ollas.S_mCherry-NLS
Purpose: Nuclear Protein Barcode (nPC) for vector/cell tracking. Contains U6 trRNA cassette for sgRNA cloning. Enables spatial detection of CRISPR screens.
Depositing lab: Brian Brown. Depositing organization: Icahn School of Medicine at Mount Sinai. Publication: Spatial CRISPR genomics identifies regulators of the tumor microenvironment. Dhainaut M, Rose SA, Akturk G, Wroblewska A, Nielsen SR, Park ES, Buckup M, Roudko V, Pia L, Sweeney R, Le Berichel J, Wilk CM, Bektesevic A, Lee BH, Bhardwaj N, Rahman AH, Baccarini A, Gnjatic S, Pe'er D, Merad M, Brown BD. Cell. 2022 Mar 10. pii: S0092-8674(22)00195-7. doi: 10.1016/j.cell.2022.02.015. PubMed 35290801.
Backbone
  Vector backbone: pLKO
  Backbone size w/o insert (bp): 9000
  Vector type: Lentiviral
Growth in bacteria
  Bacterial resistance: Ampicillin, 100 μg/mL
  Growth temperature: 37°C
  Growth strain: NEB Stable
  Copy number: High Copy
Gene/Insert
  Gene/Insert name: nPC Tagged mCherry-NLS
  Species: H. sapiens (human)
  Insert size (bp): 1000
  Promoter: eF1a
  Tag / fusion protein: AU1.Ollas.S (N terminal on insert); Nuclear Localization Signal (C terminal on insert)
  Cloning method: Restriction Enzyme; 5′ cloning site unknown (unknown if destroyed)
  Sequencing primers: 5′ cctttttgagtttggatcttggttcat
Terms and licenses: Academic/Nonprofit Terms; Industry Terms: Not Available to Industry
Depositor comments: Please visit https://www.biorxiv.org/content/10.1101/2021.07.13.451021v1 for bioRxiv preprint.
How to cite: pLKO_AU1.Ollas.S_mCherry-NLS was a gift from Brian Brown (Addgene plasmid # 178231 ; http://n2t.net/addgene:178231 ; RRID:Addgene_178231)
